Addgene plasmid #202836: pLVX-SVA-lncRNA AK057321 shRNA 1S
Purpose: Lentiviral vector that expresses an shRNA that knocks down SVA-lncRNA AK057321 expression
Depositing lab: Matthew Anderson. Depositing organization: Beth Israel Deaconess Medical Center. Publication: Hominoid SVA-lncRNA AK057321 targets human-specific SVA retrotransposons in SCN8A and CDK5RAP2 to initiate neuronal maturation. Nadler MJS, Chang W, Ozkaynak E, Huo Y, Nong Y, Boillot M, Johnson M, Moreno A, Matthew P Anderson. Commun Biol. 2023 Mar 30;6(1):347. doi: 10.1038/s42003-023-04683-8. PubMed 36997626.
Backbone
  Vector backbone: pLVX
  Backbone manufacturer: Clonetech
  Backbone size w/o insert (bp): 8995
  Total vector size (bp): 9060
  Modifications to backbone: The CMV promoter in pLVX-shRNA2-mcherry was excised with BamHI and AgeI digestion and replaced with the UbC promoter, P2A, the zeomycin resistance gene and T2A in frame with mcherry using NEBuilder HiFi DNA Assembly (NEB). UbC, P2A, and T2A sequences were PCR-amplified from pLV-TetO-hNGN2-eGFP-Puro (Addgene #79823) and the zeocin resistance gene sequence was amplified by PCR from FRT-Em7-Zeo-FRT plasmid (Thermo Fisher).
  Vector type: Mammalian Expression, Lentiviral
Growth in bacteria
  Bacterial resistance: Ampicillin, 100 μg/mL
  Growth temperature: 37°C
  Growth strain: NEB Stable
  Copy number: Unknown
Gene/Insert
  Gene/Insert name: SVA-lncRNA AK057321 shRNA 1S
  Species: H. sapiens (human)
  Promoter: U6
  Cloning method: Restriction Enzyme; 5′ cloning site BamHI (not destroyed); 3′ cloning site EcoRI (not destroyed)
  Sequencing primers: 5′ whole plasmid sequencing; 3′ whole plasmid sequencing
Terms and licenses: Academic/Nonprofit Terms; Industry Terms: Not Available to Industry
Depositor comments: shRNA 1S target sequence: 5-'GACTATATCATCATGTACA-3' Use in combination with pLVX-SVA-lncRNA AK057321 shRNA 1A (202834) and pLVX-SVA-lncRNA AK057321 shRNA 2S (202838) for best knockdown of SVA-lncRNA AK057321.
How to cite: pLVX-SVA-lncRNA AK057321 shRNA 1S was a gift from Matthew Anderson (Addgene plasmid # 202836 ; http://n2t.net/addgene:202836 ; RRID:Addgene_202836)
