[The description below was written by a language model from this plasmid's Addgene catalogue record and pLannotate feature annotations shown in this document.]
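Description:
pLVX-SVA-lncRNA AK057321 shRNA 1S is an HIV-1-based lentiviral shRNA vector built on a modified pLVX-shRNA2-mCherry backbone, with a total size of about 9.1 kb. It is propagated in E. coli through a high-copy ColE1/pUC-type origin and selected with ampicillin via the β-lactamase gene; the record lists a recombination-tolerant strain for growth, as is common for LTR-containing plasmids. The viral portion carries the elements needed for packaging and transduction. Annotated LTR sequences flank the transfer cassette, and between them lie the Ψ packaging signal with an adjoining gag fragment, the Rev response element for Rev-dependent nuclear export of the genomic RNA, and the cPPT/CTS, which aids nuclear import. A WPRE downstream of the reporter cassette boosts transcript stability and expression.

The payload consists of two expression units. A human U6 RNA polymerase III promoter drives a short hairpin RNA, cloned between BamHI and EcoRI sites, that targets the human hominoid-specific SVA-lncRNA AK057321 for knockdown. Downstream, the original CMV promoter was replaced by the human ubiquitin C promoter. This drives a single open reading frame in which 2A self-cleaving peptides link the zeocin/bleomycin resistance gene (ble) to mCherry, so transduced mammalian cells can be both drug-selected and identified by red fluorescence. The 2A elements are described in the backbone notes but are not separately annotated in the feature table.

The depositor notes that knockdown is best when this construct is used in combination with two companion shRNA vectors against the same lncRNA. The associated work concerns this transcript's role in neuronal maturation.
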