Features (pLannotate 1.2.2; 22 found; start..end, strand, type, name):
    696..800     -  promoter       AmpR promoter: bla
    848..982     +  polyA_signal   SV40 poly(A) signal: SV40 polyadenylation signal
   1149..1478    +  CDS            nef (fragment): NEF_HV1BR - Experimental evidence at protein level: Swiss-Prot protein existence level 1. Extracellular Nef protein targets CD4(+) T-lymphocytes for apoptosis by interacting with CXCR4 surface receptors (PubMed:14990729). From Human immunodeficiency virus type 1 group M subtype B (isolate BRU/LAI) (HIV-1).
   1526..1783    +  LTR            5' LTR (truncated): truncated 5' long terminal repeat (LTR) from HIV-1
   1830..1955    +  misc_feature   HIV-1 Ψ: packaging signal of human immunodeficiency virus type 1
   1939..2277    +  CDS            HIV-1 gag (fragment): gag protein from human immunodeficiency virus 1; gag
   2452..2685    +  misc_feature   RRE: The Rev response element (RRE) of HIV-1 allows for Rev-dependent mRNA export from the nucleus to the cytoplasm.
   3062..3162    +  CDS            Rev (fragment): human immunodeficiency virus 1 (HIV-1) Rev protein; rev; enhances nuclear export of unspliced and incompletely spliced viral mRNAs
   3177..3292    +  misc_feature   cPPT/CTS: central polypurine tract and central termination sequence of HIV-1 (lacking the first T)
   3345..3585    +  promoter       U6 promoter: RNA polymerase III promoter for human U6 snRNA
   3686..4897    +  promoter       UbC promoter: human ubiquitin C promoter
   4973..5344    +  CDS            ble: BLE_STRHI - Experimental evidence at protein level: Swiss-Prot protein existence level 1. Binding protein with a strong affinity to the bleomycin family of antibiotics. From Streptoalloteichus hindustanus.
   5435..6145    +  CDS            mCherry: monomeric derivative of DsRed fluorescent protein (Shaner et al., 2004) mammalian codon-optimized
   6178..6766    +  misc_feature   WPRE: woodchuck hepatitis virus posttranscriptional regulatory element
   6783..7301    +  CDS            nef (fragment): NEF_HV1BR - Experimental evidence at protein level: Swiss-Prot protein existence level 1. Extracellular Nef protein targets CD4(+) T-lymphocytes for apoptosis by interacting with CXCR4 surface receptors (PubMed:14990729). From Human immunodeficiency virus type 1 group M subtype B (isolate BRU/LAI) (HIV-1).
   7349..7606    +  LTR            5' LTR (truncated): truncated 5' long terminal repeat (LTR) from HIV-1
   7758..7774    -  protein_bind   lac operator: The lac repressor binds to the lac operator to inhibit transcription in E. coli. This inhibition can be relieved by adding lactose or isopropyl-β-D-thiogalactopyranoside (IPTG). lac repressor encoded by lacI
   7782..7812    -  promoter       lac promoter: promoter for the E. coli lac operon
   7827..7848    -  protein_bind   CAP binding site: CAP binding activates transcription in the presence of cAMP. E. coli catabolite activator protein
   7861..7953    -  CDS            lacI (fragment): lac repressor; lacI; The lac repressor binds to the lac operator to inhibit transcription in E. coli. This inhibition can be relieved by adding lactose or isopropyl-β-D-thiogalactopyranoside (IPTG).
   8136..8724    -  rep_origin     ori: high-copy-number ColE1/pMB1/pBR322/pUC origin of replication
   8895..695     -  CDS            AmpR (across the origin): β-lactamase; bla; confers resistance to ampicillin, carbenicillin, and related antibiotics
>Addgene plasmid #202836 | pLVX-SVA-lncRNA AK057321 shRNA 1S | addgene full sequence | sequence record 399750 | Addgene NGS Result
TTATCAGCAATAAACCAGCCAGCCGGAAGGGCCGAGCGCAGAAGTGGTCCTGCAACTTTATCCGCCTCCA
TCCAGTCTATTAATTGTTGCCGGGAAGCTAGAGTAAGTAGTTCGCCAGTTAATAGTTTGCGCAACGTTGT
TGCCATTGCTACAGGCATCGTGGTGTCACGCTCGTCGTTTGGTATGGCTTCATTCAGCTCCGGTTCCCAA
CGATCAAGGCGAGTTACATGATCCCCCATGTTGTGCAAAAAAGCGGTTAGCTCCTTCGGTCCTCCGATCG
TTGTCAGAAGTAAGTTGGCCGCAGTGTTATCACTCATGGTTATGGCAGCACTGCATAATTCTCTTACTGT
CATGCCATCCGTAAGATGCTTTTCTGTGACTGGTGAGTACTCAACCAAGTCATTCTGAGAATAGTGTATG
CGGCGACCGAGTTGCTCTTGCCCGGCGTCAATACGGGATAATACCGCGCCACATAGCAGAACTTTAAAAG
TGCTCATCATTGGAAAACGTTCTTCGGGGCGAAAACTCTCAAGGATCTTACCGCTGTTGAGATCCAGTTC
GATGTAACCCACTCGTGCACCCAACTGATCTTCAGCATCTTTTACTTTCACCAGCGTTTCTGGGTGAGCA
AAAACAGGAAGGCAAAATGCCGCAAAAAAGGGAATAAGGGCGACACGGAAATGTTGAATACTCATACTCT
TCCTTTTTCAATATTATTGAAGCATTTATCAGGGTTATTGTCTCATGAGCGGATACATATTTGAATGTAT
TTAGAAAAATAAACAAATAGGGGTTCCGCGCACATTTCCCCGAAAAGTGCCACCTGACGTCGACGGATCG
GGAGATCAACTTGTTTATTGCAGCTTATAATGGTTACAAATAAAGCAATAGCATCACAAATTTCACAAAT
AAAGCATTTTTTTCACTGCATTCTAGTTGTGGTTTGTCCAAACTCATCAATGTATCTTATCATGTCTGGA
TCAACTGGATAACTCAAGCTAACCAAAATCATCCCAAACTTCCCACCCCATACCCTATTACCACTGCCAA
TTACCTGTGGTTTCATTTACTCTAAACCTGTGATTCCTCTGAATTATTTTCATTTTAAAGAAATTGTATT
TGTTAAATATGTACTACAAACTTAGTAGTTGGAAGGGCTAATTCACTCCCAAAGAAGACAAGATATCCTT
GATCTGTGGATCTACCACACACAAGGCTACTTCCCTGATTAGCAGAACTACACACCAGGGCCAGGGGTCA
GATATCCACTGACCTTTGGATGGTGCTACAAGCTAGTACCAGTTGAGCCAGATAAGGTAGAAGAGGCCAA
TAAAGGAGAGAACACCAGCTTGTTACACCCTGTGAGCCTGCATGGGATGGATGACCCGGAGAGAGAAGTG
TTAGAGTGGAGGTTTGACAGCCGCCTAGCATTTCATCACGTGGCCCGAGAGCTGCATCCGGAGTACTTCA
AGAACTGCTGATATCGAGCTTGCTACAAGGGACTTTCCGCTGGGGACTTTCCAGGGAGGCGTGGCCTGGG
CGGGACTGGGGAGTGGCGAGCCCTCAGATCCTGCATATAAGCAGCTGCTTTTTGCCTGTACTGGGTCTCT
CTGGTTAGACCAGATCTGAGCCTGGGAGCTCTCTGGCTAACTAGGGAACCCACTGCTTAAGCCTCAATAA
AGCTTGCCTTGAGTGCTTCAAGTAGTGTGTGCCCGTCTGTTGTGTGACTCTGGTAACTAGAGATCCCTCA
GACCCTTTTAGTCAGTGTGGAAAATCTCTAGCAGTGGCGCCCGAACAGGGACTTGAAAGCGAAAGGGAAA
CCAGAGGAGCTCTCTCGACGCAGGACTCGGCTTGCTGAAGCGCGCACGGCAAGAGGCGAGGGGCGGCGAC
TGGTGAGTACGCCAAAAATTTTGACTAGCGGAGGCTAGAAGGAGAGAGATGGGTGCGAGAGCGTCAGTAT
TAAGCGGGGGAGAATTAGATCGCGATGGGAAAAAATTCGGTTAAGGCCAGGGGGAAAGAAAAAATATAAA
TTAAAACATATAGTATGGGCAAGCAGGGAGCTAGAACGATTCGCAGTTAATCCTGGCCTGTTAGAAACAT
CAGAAGGCTGTAGACAAATACTGGGACAGCTACAACCATCCCTTCAGACAGGATCAGAAGAACTTAGATC
ATTATATAATACAGTAGCAACCCTCTATTGTGTGCATCAAAGGATAGAGATAAAAGACACCAAGGAAGCT
TTAGACAAGATAGAGGAAGAGCAAAACAAAAGTAAGACCACCGCACAGCAAGCGGCCGGCCGCTGATCTT
CAGACCTGGAGGAGGAGATATGAGGGACAATTGGAGAAGTGAATTATATAAATATAAAGTAGTAAAAATT
GAACCATTAGGAGTAGCACCCACCAAGGCAAAGAGAAGAGTGGTGCAGAGAGAAAAAAGAGCAGTGGGAA
TAGGAGCTTTGTTCCTTGGGTTCTTGGGAGCAGCAGGAAGCACTATGGGCGCAGCGTCAATGACGCTGAC
GGTACAGGCCAGACAATTATTGTCTGGTATAGTGCAGCAGCAGAACAATTTGCTGAGGGCTATTGAGGCG
CAACAGCATCTGTTGCAACTCACAGTCTGGGGCATCAAGCAGCTCCAGGCAAGAATCCTGGCTGTGGAAA
GATACCTAAAGGATCAACAGCTCCTGGGGATTTGGGGTTGCTCTGGAAAACTCATTTGCACCACTGCTGT
GCCTTGGAATGCTAGTTGGAGTAATAAATCTCTGGAACAGATTTGGAATCACACGACCTGGATGGAGTGG
GACAGAGAAATTAACAATTACACAAGCTTAATACACTCCTTAATTGAAGAATCGCAAAACCAGCAAGAAA
AGAATGAACAAGAATTATTGGAATTAGATAAATGGGCAAGTTTGTGGAATTGGTTTAACATAACAAATTG
GCTGTGGTATATAAAATTATTCATAATGATAGTAGGAGGCTTGGTAGGTTTAAGAATAGTTTTTGCTGTA
CTTTCTATAGTGAATAGAGTTAGGCAGGGATATTCACCATTATCGTTTCAGACCCACCTCCCAACCCCGA
GGGGACCCGACAGGCCCGAAGGAATAGAAGAAGAAGGTGGAGAGAGAGACAGAGACAGATCCATTCGATT
AGTGAACGGATCTCGACGGTATCGCCTTTAAAAGAAAAGGGGGGATTGGGGGGTACAGTGCAGGGGAAAG
AATAGTAGACATAATAGCAACAGACATACAAACTAAAGAATTACAAAAACAAATTACAAAAATTCAAAAT
TTTCGGGTTTATTACAGGGACAGCAGAGATCCAGTTTATCGATCTGGGCAGGAAGAGGGCCTATTTCCCA
TGATTCCTTCATATTTGCATATACGATACAAGGCTGTTAGAGAGATAATTAGAATTAATTTGACTGTAAA
CACAAAGATATTAGTACAAAATACGTGACGTAGAAAGTAATAATTTCTTGGGTAGTTTGCAGTTTTAAAA
TTATGTTTTAAAATGGACTATCATATGCTTACCGTAACTTGAAAGTATTTCGATTTCTTGGCTTTATATA
TCTTGTGGAAAGGACGAGGATCCGACTATATCATCATGTACATTCAAGAGATGTACATGATGATATAGTC
TTTTTTACGCGTGAATTCGAATTAACCCGTGTCGGCTCCAGATCTGGCCTCCGCGCCGGGTTTTGGCGCC
TCCCGCGGGCGCCCCCCTCCTCACGGCGAGCGCTGCCACGTCAGACGAAGGGCGCAGCGAGCGTCCTGAT
CCTTCCGCCCGGACGCTCAGGACAGCGGCCCGCTGCTCATAAGACTCGGCCTTAGAACCCCAGTATCAGC
AGAAGGACATTTTAGGACGGGACTTGGGTGACTCTAGGGCACTGGTTTTCTTTCCAGAGAGCGGAACAGG
CGAGGAAAAGTAGTCCCTTCTCGGCGATTCTGCGGAGGGATCTCCGTGGGGCGGTGAACGCCGATGATTA
TATAAGGACGCGCCGGGTGTGGCACAGCTAGTTCCGTCGCAGCCGGGATTTGGGTCGCGGTTCTTGTTTG
TGGATCGCTGTGATCGTCACTTGGTGAGTAGCGGGCTGCTGGGCTGGCCGGGGCTTTCGTGGCCGCCGGG
CCGCTCGGTGGGACGGAAGCGTGTGGAGAGACCGCCAAGGGCTGTAGTCTGGGTCCGCGAGCAAGGTTGC
CCTGAACTGGGGGTTGGGGGGAGCGCAGCAAAATGGCGGCTGTTCCCGAGTCTTGAATGGAAGACGCTTG
TGAGGCGGGCTGTGAGGTCGTTGAAACAAGGTGGGGGGCATGGTGGGCGGCAAGAACCCAAGGTCTTGAG
GCCTTCGCTAATGCGGGAAAGCTCTTATTCGGGTGAGATGGGCTGGGGCACCATCTGGGGACCCTGACGT
GAAGTTTGTCACTGACTGGAGAACTCGGTTTGTCGTCTGTTGCGGGGGCGGCAGTTATGGCGGTGCCGTT
GGGCAGTGCACCCGTACCTTTGGGAGCGCGCGCCCTCGTCGTGTCGTGACGTCACCCGTTCTGTTGGCTT
ATAATGCAGGGTGGGGCCACCTGCCGGTAGGTGTGCGGTAGGCTTTTCTCCGTCGCAGGACGCAGGGTTC
GGGCCTAGGGTAGGCTCTCCTGAATCGACAGGCGCCGGACCTCTGGTGAGGGGAGGGATAAGTGAGGCGT
CAGTTTCTTTGGTCGGTTTTATGTACCTATCTTCTTAAGTAGCTGAAGCTCCGGTTTTGAACTATGCGCT
CGGGGTTGGCGAGTGTGTTTTGTGAAGTTTTTTAGGCACCTTTTGAAATGTAATCATTTGGGTCAATATG
TAATTTTCAGTGTTAGACTAGTAAATTGTCCGCTAAATTCTGGCCGTTTTTGGCTTTTTTGTTAGACTCT
GGCGCCACGAATTTCTCGCTACTCAAGCAGGCCGGTGATGTCGAGGAAAACCCTGGTCCTATGGTGTCTA
GAATGGCCAAGTTGACCAGTGCCGTTCCGGTGCTCACCGCGCGCGACGTCGCCGGAGCGGTCGAGTTCTG
GACCGACCGGCTCGGGTTCTCCCGGGACTTCGTGGAGGACGACTTCGCCGGTGTGGTCCGGGACGACGTG
ACCCTGTTCATCAGCGCGGTCCAGGACCAGGTGGTGCCGGACAACACCCTGGCCTGGGTGTGGGTGCGCG
GCCTGGACGAGCTGTACGCCGAGTGGTCGGAGGTCGTGTCCACGAACTTCCGGGACGCCTCCGGGCCGGC
CATGACCGAGATCGGCGAGCAGCCGTGGGGGCGGGAGTTCGCCCTGCGCGACCCGGCCGGCAACTGCGTG
CACTTCGTGGCCGAGGAGCAGGACGGTTCAGGGGAGGGAAGAGGTTCCCTGCTCACATGCGGAGACGTAG
AAGAGAATCCCGGACCCATGACCTCTAGAGAACCGGTCGCCACCATGGTGAGCAAGGGCGAGGAGGATAA
CATGGCCATCATCAAGGAGTTCATGCGCTTCAAGGTGCACATGGAGGGCTCCGTGAACGGCCACGAGTTC
GAGATCGAGGGCGAGGGCGAGGGCCGCCCCTACGAGGGCACCCAGACCGCCAAGCTGAAGGTGACCAAGG
GTGGCCCCCTGCCCTTCGCCTGGGACATCCTGTCCCCTCAGTTCATGTACGGCTCCAAGGCCTACGTGAA
GCACCCCGCCGACATCCCCGACTACTTGAAGCTGTCCTTCCCCGAGGGCTTCAAGTGGGAGCGCGTGATG
AACTTCGAGGACGGCGGCGTGGTGACCGTGACCCAGGACTCCTCCCTGCAGGACGGCGAGTTCATCTACA
AGGTGAAGCTGCGCGGCACCAACTTCCCCTCCGACGGCCCCGTAATGCAGAAGAAGACCATGGGCTGGGA
GGCCTCCTCCGAGCGGATGTACCCCGAGGACGGCGCCCTGAAGGGCGAGATCAAGCAGAGGCTGAAGCTG
AAGGACGGCGGCCACTACGACGCTGAGGTCAAGACCACCTACAAGGCCAAGAAGCCCGTGCAGCTGCCCG
GCGCCTACAACGTCAACATCAAGTTGGACATCACCTCCCACAACGAGGACTACACCATCGTGGAACAGTA
CGAACGCGCCGAGGGCCGCCACTCCACCGGCGGCATGGACGAGCTGTACAAGTAGCTCGAGTCTAGAGGG
CCCGACGCGTCTGGAACAATCAACCTCTGGATTACAAAATTTGTGAAAGATTGACTGGTATTCTTAACTA
TGTTGCTCCTTTTACGCTATGTGGATACGCTGCTTTAATGCCTTTGTATCATGCTATTGCTTCCCGTATG
GCTTTCATTTTCTCCTCCTTGTATAAATCCTGGTTGCTGTCTCTTTATGAGGAGTTGTGGCCCGTTGTCA
GGCAACGTGGCGTGGTGTGCACTGTGTTTGCTGACGCAACCCCCACTGGTTGGGGCATTGCCACCACCTG
TCAGCTCCTTTCCGGGACTTTCGCTTTCCCCCTCCCTATTGCCACGGCGGAACTCATCGCCGCCTGCCTT
GCCCGCTGCTGGACAGGGGCTCGGCTGTTGGGCACTGACAATTCCGTGGTGTTGTCGGGGAAGCTGACGT
CCTTTCCATGGCTGCTCGCCTGTGTTGCCACCTGGATTCTGCGCGGGACGTCCTTCTGCTACGTCCCTTC
GGCCCTCAATCCAGCGGACCTTCCTTCCCGCGGCCTGCTGCCGGCTCTGCGGCCTCTTCCGCGTCTTCGC
CTTCGCCCTCAGACGAGTCGGATCTCCCTTTGGGCCGCCTCCCCGCCTGGAATTAATTCTGCAGTCGAGA
CCTAGAAAAACATGGAGCAATCACAAGTAGCAATACAGCAGCTACCAATGCTGATTGTGCCTGGCTAGAA
GCACAAGAGGAGGAGGAGGTGGGTTTTCCAGTCACACCTCAGGTACCTTTAAGACCAATGACTTACAAGG
CAGCTGTAGATCTTAGCCACTTTTTAAAAGAAAAGAGGGGACTGGAAGGGCTAATTCACTCCCAACGAAG
ACAAGATATCCTTGATCTGTGGATCTACCACACACAAGGCTACTTCCCTGATTAGCAGAACTACACACCA
GGGCCAGGGGTCAGATATCCACTGACCTTTGGATGGTGCTACAAGCTAGTACCAGTTGAGCCAGATAAGG
TAGAAGAGGCCAATAAAGGAGAGAACACCAGCTTGTTACACCCTGTGAGCCTGCATGGGATGGATGACCC
GGAGAGAGAAGTGTTAGAGTGGAGGTTTGACAGCCGCCTAGCATTTCATCACGTGGCCCGAGAGCTGCAT
CCGGAGTACTTCAAGAACTGCTGATATCGAGCTTGCTACAAGGGACTTTCCGCTGGGGACTTTCCAGGGA
GGCGTGGCCTGGGCGGGACTGGGGAGTGGCGAGCCCTCAGATCCTGCATATAAGCAGCTGCTTTTTGCCT
GTACTGGGTCTCTCTGGTTAGACCAGATCTGAGCCTGGGAGCTCTCTGGCTAACTAGGGAACCCACTGCT
TAAGCCTCAATAAAGCTTGCCTTGAGTGCTTCAAGTAGTGTGTGCCCGTCTGTTGTGTGACTCTGGTAAC
TAGAGATCCCTCAGACCCTTTTAGTCAGTGTGGAAAATCTCTAGCAGTAGTAGTTCATGTCATCTTATTA
TTCAGTATTTATAACTTGCAAAGAAATGAATATCAGAGAGTGAGAGGCCTTGACATTGCTAGCGTTTACC
GTCGACCTCTAGCTAGAGCTTGGCGTAATCATGGTCATAGCTGTTTCCTGTGTGAAATTGTTATCCGCTC
ACAATTCCACACAACATACGAGCCGGAAGCATAAAGTGTAAAGCCTGGGGTGCCTAATGAGTGAGCTAAC
TCACATTAATTGCGTTGCGCTCACTGCCCGCTTTCCAGTCGGGAAACCTGTCGTGCCAGCTGCATTAATG
AATCGGCCAACGCGCGGGGAGAGGCGGTTTGCGTATTGGGCGCTCTTCCGCTTCCTCGCTCACTGACTCG
CTGCGCTCGGTCGTTCGGCTGCGGCGAGCGGTATCAGCTCACTCAAAGGCGGTAATACGGTTATCCACAG
AATCAGGGGATAACGCAGGAAAGAACATGTGAGCAAAAGGCCAGCAAAAGGCCAGGAACCGTAAAAAGGC
CGCGTTGCTGGCGTTTTTCCATAGGCTCCGCCCCCCTGACGAGCATCACAAAAATCGACGCTCAAGTCAG
AGGTGGCGAAACCCGACAGGACTATAAAGATACCAGGCGTTTCCCCCTGGAAGCTCCCTCGTGCGCTCTC
CTGTTCCGACCCTGCCGCTTACCGGATACCTGTCCGCCTTTCTCCCTTCGGGAAGCGTGGCGCTTTCTCA
TAGCTCACGCTGTAGGTATCTCAGTTCGGTGTAGGTCGTTCGCTCCAAGCTGGGCTGTGTGCACGAACCC
CCCGTTCAGCCCGACCGCTGCGCCTTATCCGGTAACTATCGTCTTGAGTCCAACCCGGTAAGACACGACT
TATCGCCACTGGCAGCAGCCACTGGTAACAGGATTAGCAGAGCGAGGTATGTAGGCGGTGCTACAGAGTT
CTTGAAGTGGTGGCCTAACTACGGCTACACTAGAAGAACAGTATTTGGTATCTGCGCTCTGCTGAAGCCA
GTTACCTTCGGAAAAAGAGTTGGTAGCTCTTGATCCGGCAAACAAACCACCGCTGGTAGCGGTGGTTTTT
TTGTTTGCAAGCAGCAGATTACGCGCAGAAAAAAAGGATCTCAAGAAGATCCTTTGATCTTTTCTACGGG
GTCTGACGCTCAGTGGAACGAAAACTCACGTTAAGGGATTTTGGTCATGAGATTATCAAAAAGGATCTTC
ACCTAGATCCTTTTAAATTAAAAATGAAGTTTTAAATCAATCTAAAGTATATATGAGTAAACTTGGTCTG
ACAGTTACCAATGCTTAATCAGTGAGGCACCTATCTCAGCGATCTGTCTATTTCGTTCATCCATAGTTGC
CTGACTCCCCGTCGTGTAGATAACTACGATACGGGAGGGCTTACCATCTGGCCCCAGTGCTGCAATGATA
CCGCGAGACCCACGCTCACCGGCTCCAGAT
